Addgene plasmid #121418: pBLO5.01
Purpose: pUC19_BsaI-dCas9-BsaI
Depositing lab: David Savage. Depositing organization: University of California, Berkeley. Publication: Profiling of engineering hotspots identifies an allosteric CRISPR-Cas9 switch. Oakes BL, Nadler DC, Flamholz A, Fellmann C, Staahl BT, Doudna JA, Savage DF. Nat Biotechnol. 2016 May 2. doi: 10.1038/nbt.3528. PubMed 27136077.
Backbone
  Vector backbone: pUC19
  Backbone size w/o insert (bp): 2703
  Total vector size (bp): 6807
  Vector type: Bacterial Expression
Growth in bacteria
  Bacterial resistance: Ampicillin, 100 μg/mL
  Growth temperature: 37°C
  Growth strain: DH5alpha
  Copy number: High Copy
Gene/Insert
  Gene/Insert name: dcas9
  Species: S. pyogenes
  Insert size (bp): 4014
  Promoter: lac
  Cloning method: Unknown
  Sequencing primers: 5′ GTAAAACGACGGCCAGT; 3′ GTCATAGCTGTTTCCTG
Terms and licenses: Academic/Nonprofit Terms; Industry Terms: Not Available to Industry
How to cite: pBLO5.01 was a gift from David Savage (Addgene plasmid # 121418 ; http://n2t.net/addgene:121418 ; RRID:Addgene_121418)
