[The description below was written by a language model from this plasmid's Addgene catalogue record and pLannotate feature annotations shown in this document.]
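Description:
pBLO5.01 is a pUC19-based bacterial plasmid of 6,807 bp that carries the coding sequence for catalytically dead Cas9 (dCas9) from Streptococcus pyogenes. It is propagated in E. coli as a high-copy plasmid through the pUC-type ColE1/pMB1 origin and is selected with ampicillin via the β-lactamase gene and its native promoter. The remaining annotations are short remnants of the pUC19 backbone: fragments of lacZα, the multiple cloning site, lacI, rop and the pBR322 bom region.

The payload is the roughly 4.1 kb dCas9 open reading frame, inserted into the pUC19 polylinker so that it interrupts lacZα. dCas9 carries the D10A mutation in the RuvC domain and the H840A mutation in the HNH domain, so it retains RNA-guided DNA binding but cannot cut DNA. The stated purpose, "pUC19_BsaI-dCas9-BsaI", indicates that the gene is flanked by BsaI sites. BsaI is a type IIS enzyme, so this arrangement would allow the gene to be released with defined overhangs for Golden Gate-style assembly into other vectors, although the sites themselves are not annotated in the feature table.

The catalogue lists lac as the promoter and classes the plasmid as a bacterial expression vector. In the feature table, however, the lac promoter, operator and CAP site lie downstream of dCas9 on the opposite strand, reading antisense into the 3′ end of the gene. No guide RNA cassette or ribosome binding site is annotated. The plasmid therefore looks more like a storage or donor clone for the dCas9 gene than an expression construct. This fits the associated study on Cas9 engineering hotspots, though the record does not spell out its exact role there.
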