Features (pLannotate 1.2.2; 12 found; start..end, strand, type, name):
    137..236     +  misc_feature   bom (fragment): basis of mobility region from pBR322
    242..399     -  CDS            lacZα (fragment): LacZα fragment of β-galactosidase; lacZ fragment
    429..4532    +  CDS            dCas9: catalytically dead mutant of the Cas9 endonuclease from the Streptococcus pyogenes Type II CRISPR/Cas system RNA-guided DNA-binding protein that lacks endonuclease activity due to the D10A mutation in the RuvC catalytic domain and the H840A mutation in the HNH catalytic domain
   4542..4573    +  misc_feature   MCS (fragment): pUC18/19 multiple cloning site
   4610..4626    -  protein_bind   lac operator: The lac repressor binds to the lac operator to inhibit transcription in E. coli. This inhibition can be relieved by adding lactose or isopropyl-β-D-thiogalactopyranoside (IPTG). lac repressor encoded by lacI
   4634..4664    -  promoter       lac promoter: promoter for the E. coli lac operon
   4679..4700    -  protein_bind   CAP binding site: CAP binding activates transcription in the presence of cAMP. E. coli catabolite activator protein
   4713..4805    -  CDS            lacI (fragment): lac repressor; lacI; The lac repressor binds to the lac operator to inhibit transcription in E. coli. This inhibition can be relieved by adding lactose or isopropyl-β-D-thiogalactopyranoside (IPTG).
   4988..5576    -  rep_origin     ori: high-copy-number ColE1/pMB1/pBR322/pUC origin of replication
   5747..6607    -  CDS            AmpR: β-lactamase; bla; confers resistance to ampicillin, carbenicillin, and related antibiotics
   6608..6712    -  promoter       AmpR promoter: bla
   6807..35      +  CDS            rop (fragment) (across the origin): Rop protein, which maintains plasmids at low copy number; rop
>Addgene plasmid #121418 | pBLO5.01 | addgene full sequence | sequence record 237453 | Addgene NGS Result
TCGCGCGTTTCGGTGATGACGGTGAAAACCTCTGACACATGCAGCTCCCGGTGACGGTCACAGCTTGTCT
GTAAGCGGATGCCGGGAGCAGACAAGCCCGTCAGGGCGCGTCAGCGGGTGTTGGCGGGTGTCGGGGCTGG
CTTAACTATGCGGCATCAGAGCAGATTGTACTGAGAGTGCACCATATGCGGTGTGAAATACCGCACAGAT
GCGTAAGGAGAAAATACCGCATCAGGCGCCATTCGCCATTCAGGCTGCGCAACTGTTGGGAAGGGCGATC
GGTGCGGGCCTCTTCGCTATTACGCCAGCTGGCGAAAGGGGGATGTGCTGCAAGGCGATTAAGTTGGGTA
ACGCCAGGGTTTTCCCAGTCACGACGTTGTAAAACGACGGCCAGTGAATTCGAGCTCGGTACCCGGGGGT
CTCCTGGTATGGATAAGAAATACTCAATAGGCTTAGCTATCGGCACAAATAGCGTCGGATGGGCGGTGAT
CACTGATGAATATAAGGTTCCGTCTAAAAAGTTCAAGGTTCTGGGAAATACAGACCGCCACAGTATCAAA
AAAAATCTTATAGGGGCTCTTTTATTTGACAGTGGAGAGACAGCGGAAGCGACTCGTCTCAAACGGACAG
CTCGTAGAAGGTATACACGTCGGAAGAATCGTATTTGTTATCTACAGGAGATTTTTTCAAATGAGATGGC
GAAAGTAGATGATAGTTTCTTTCATCGACTTGAAGAGTCTTTTTTGGTGGAAGAAGACAAGAAGCATGAA
CGTCATCCTATTTTTGGAAATATAGTAGATGAAGTTGCTTATCATGAGAAATATCCAACTATCTATCATC
TGCGAAAAAAATTGGTAGATTCTACTGATAAAGCGGATTTGCGCTTAATCTATTTGGCCTTAGCGCATAT
GATTAAGTTTCGTGGTCATTTTTTGATTGAGGGAGATTTAAATCCTGATAATAGTGATGTGGACAAACTA
TTTATCCAGTTGGTACAAACCTACAATCAATTATTTGAAGAAAACCCTATTAACGCAAGTGGAGTAGATG
CTAAAGCGATTCTTTCTGCACGATTGAGTAAATCAAGACGATTAGAAAATCTCATTGCTCAGCTCCCCGG
TGAGAAGAAAAATGGCTTATTTGGGAATCTCATTGCTTTGTCATTGGGTTTGACCCCTAATTTTAAATCA
AATTTTGATTTGGCAGAAGATGCTAAATTACAGCTTTCAAAAGATACTTACGATGATGATTTAGATAATT
TATTGGCGCAAATTGGAGATCAATATGCTGATTTGTTTTTGGCAGCTAAGAATTTATCAGATGCTATTTT
ACTTTCAGATATCCTAAGAGTAAATACTGAAATAACTAAGGCTCCCCTATCAGCTTCAATGATTAAACGC
TACGATGAACATCATCAAGACTTGACTCTTTTAAAAGCTTTAGTTCGACAACAACTTCCAGAAAAGTATA
AAGAAATCTTTTTTGATCAATCAAAAAACGGATATGCAGGTTATATTGATGGGGGAGCTAGCCAAGAAGA
ATTTTATAAATTTATCAAACCAATTTTAGAAAAAATGGATGGTACTGAGGAATTATTGGTGAAACTAAAT
CGTGAAGATTTGCTGCGCAAGCAACGGACCTTTGACAACGGCTCTATTCCCCATCAAATTCACTTGGGTG
AGCTGCATGCTATTTTGAGAAGACAAGAAGACTTTTATCCATTTTTAAAAGACAATCGTGAGAAGATTGA
AAAAATCTTGACTTTTCGAATTCCTTATTATGTTGGTCCATTGGCGCGTGGCAATAGTCGTTTTGCATGG
ATGACTCGGAAGTCTGAAGAAACAATTACCCCATGGAATTTTGAAGAAGTTGTCGATAAAGGTGCTTCAG
CTCAATCATTTATTGAACGCATGACAAACTTTGATAAAAATCTTCCAAATGAAAAAGTACTACCAAAACA
TAGTTTGCTTTATGAGTATTTTACGGTTTATAACGAATTGACAAAGGTCAAATATGTTACTGAAGGAATG
CGAAAACCAGCATTTCTTTCAGGTGAACAGAAGAAAGCCATTGTTGATTTACTCTTCAAAACAAATCGAA
AAGTAACCGTTAAGCAATTAAAAGAAGATTATTTCAAAAAAATAGAATGTTTTGATAGTGTTGAAATTTC
AGGAGTTGAAGATAGATTTAATGCTTCATTAGGTACCTACCATGATTTGCTAAAAATTATTAAAGATAAA
GATTTTTTGGATAATGAAGAAAATGAAGATATCTTAGAGGATATTGTTTTAACATTGACCTTATTTGAAG
ATAGGGAGATGATTGAGGAAAGACTTAAAACATATGCTCACCTCTTTGATGATAAGGTGATGAAACAGCT
TAAACGTCGCCGTTATACTGGTTGGGGACGTTTGTCTCGAAAATTGATTAATGGTATTAGGGATAAGCAA
TCTGGCAAAACAATATTAGATTTTTTGAAATCAGATGGTTTTGCCAATCGCAATTTTATGCAGCTGATCC
ATGATGATAGTTTGACATTTAAAGAAGACATTCAAAAAGCACAAGTGTCTGGACAAGGCGATAGTTTACA
TGAACATATTGCAAATTTAGCTGGTAGCCCTGCTATTAAAAAAGGTATTTTACAGACTGTAAAAGTTGTT
GATGAATTGGTCAAAGTAATGGGGCGGCATAAGCCAGAAAATATCGTTATTGAAATGGCACGTGAAAATC
AGACAACTCAAAAGGGCCAGAAAAATTCGCGAGAGCGTATGAAACGAATCGAAGAAGGTATCAAAGAATT
AGGAAGTCAGATTCTTAAAGAGCATCCTGTTGAAAATACTCAATTGCAAAATGAAAAGCTCTATCTCTAT
TATCTCCAAAATGGAAGAGACATGTATGTGGACCAAGAATTAGATATTAATCGTTTAAGTGATTATGATG
TCGATGCCATTGTTCCACAAAGTTTCCTTAAAGACGATTCAATAGACAATAAGGTCTTAACGCGTTCTGA
TAAAAATCGTGGTAAATCGGATAACGTTCCAAGTGAAGAAGTAGTCAAAAAGATGAAAAACTATTGGAGA
CAACTTCTAAACGCCAAGTTAATCACTCAACGTAAGTTTGATAATTTAACGAAAGCTGAACGTGGAGGTT
TGAGTGAACTTGATAAAGCTGGTTTTATCAAACGCCAATTGGTTGAAACTCGCCAAATCACTAAGCATGT
GGCACAAATTTTGGATAGTCGCATGAATACTAAATACGATGAAAATGATAAACTTATTCGAGAGGTTAAA
GTGATTACCTTAAAATCTAAATTAGTTTCTGACTTCCGAAAAGATTTCCAATTCTATAAAGTACGTGAGA
TTAACAATTACCATCATGCCCATGATGCGTATCTAAATGCCGTCGTTGGAACTGCTTTGATTAAGAAATA
TCCAAAACTTGAATCGGAGTTTGTCTATGGTGATTATAAAGTTTATGATGTTCGTAAAATGATTGCTAAG
TCTGAGCAAGAAATAGGCAAAGCAACCGCAAAATATTTCTTTTACTCTAATATCATGAACTTCTTCAAAA
CAGAAATTACACTTGCAAATGGAGAGATTCGCAAACGCCCTCTAATCGAAACTAATGGGGAAACTGGAGA
AATTGTCTGGGATAAAGGGCGAGATTTTGCCACAGTGCGCAAAGTATTGTCCATGCCCCAAGTCAATATT
GTCAAGAAAACAGAAGTACAGACAGGCGGATTCTCCAAGGAGTCAATTTTACCAAAAAGAAATTCGGACA
AGCTTATTGCTCGTAAAAAAGACTGGGATCCAAAAAAATATGGTGGTTTTGATAGTCCAACGGTAGCTTA
TTCAGTCCTAGTGGTTGCTAAGGTGGAAAAAGGGAAATCGAAGAAGTTAAAATCCGTTAAAGAGTTACTA
GGGATCACAATTATGGAAAGAAGTTCCTTTGAAAAAAATCCGATTGACTTTTTAGAAGCTAAAGGATATA
AGGAAGTTAAAAAAGACTTAATCATTAAACTACCTAAATATAGTCTTTTTGAGTTAGAAAACGGTCGTAA
ACGGATGCTGGCTAGTGCCGGAGAATTACAAAAAGGAAATGAGCTGGCTCTGCCAAGCAAATATGTGAAT
TTTTTATATTTAGCTAGTCATTATGAAAAGTTGAAGGGTAGTCCAGAAGATAACGAACAAAAACAATTGT
TTGTGGAGCAGCATAAGCATTATTTAGATGAGATTATTGAGCAAATCAGTGAATTTTCTAAGCGTGTTAT
TTTAGCAGATGCCAATTTAGATAAAGTTCTTAGTGCATATAACAAACATAGAGACAAACCAATACGTGAA
CAAGCAGAAAATATTATTCATTTATTTACGTTGACGAATCTTGGAGCTCCCGCTGCTTTTAAATATTTTG
ATACAACAATTGATCGTAAACGATATACGTCTACAAAAGAAGTTTTAGATGCCACTCTTATCCATCAATC
CATCACTGGTCTTTATGAAACACGCATTGATTTGAGTCAGCTAGGAGGTGACGGCGAGAGACCTCTAGAG
TCGACCTGCAGGCATGCAAGCTTGGCGTAATCATGGTCATAGCTGTTTCCTGTGTGAAATTGTTATCCGC
TCACAATTCCACACAACATACGAGCCGGAAGCATAAAGTGTAAAGCCTGGGGTGCCTAATGAGTGAGCTA
ACTCACATTAATTGCGTTGCGCTCACTGCCCGCTTTCCAGTCGGGAAACCTGTCGTGCCAGCTGCATTAA
TGAATCGGCCAACGCGCGGGGAGAGGCGGTTTGCGTATTGGGCGCTCTTCCGCTTCCTCGCTCACTGACT
CGCTGCGCTCGGTCGTTCGGCTGCGGCGAGCGGTATCAGCTCACTCAAAGGCGGTAATACGGTTATCCAC
AGAATCAGGGGATAACGCAGGAAAGAACATGTGAGCAAAAGGCCAGCAAAAGGCCAGGAACCGTAAAAAG
GCCGCGTTGCTGGCGTTTTTCCATAGGCTCCGCCCCCCTGACGAGCATCACAAAAATCGACGCTCAAGTC
AGAGGTGGCGAAACCCGACAGGACTATAAAGATACCAGGCGTTTCCCCCTGGAAGCTCCCTCGTGCGCTC
TCCTGTTCCGACCCTGCCGCTTACCGGATACCTGTCCGCCTTTCTCCCTTCGGGAAGCGTGGCGCTTTCT
CATAGCTCACGCTGTAGGTATCTCAGTTCGGTGTAGGTCGTTCGCTCCAAGCTGGGCTGTGTGCACGAAC
CCCCCGTTCAGCCCGACCGCTGCGCCTTATCCGGTAACTATCGTCTTGAGTCCAACCCGGTAAGACACGA
CTTATCGCCACTGGCAGCAGCCACTGGTAACAGGATTAGCAGAGCGAGGTATGTAGGCGGTGCTACAGAG
TTCTTGAAGTGGTGGCCTAACTACGGCTACACTAGAAGAACAGTATTTGGTATCTGCGCTCTGCTGAAGC
CAGTTACCTTCGGAAAAAGAGTTGGTAGCTCTTGATCCGGCAAACAAACCACCGCTGGTAGCGGTGGTTT
TTTTGTTTGCAAGCAGCAGATTACGCGCAGAAAAAAAGGATCTCAAGAAGATCCTTTGATCTTTTCTACG
GGGTCTGACGCTCAGTGGAACGAAAACTCACGTTAAGGGATTTTGGTCATGAGATTATCAAAAAGGATCT
TCACCTAGATCCTTTTAAATTAAAAATGAAGTTTTAAATCAATCTAAAGTATATATGAGTAAACTTGGTC
TGACAGTTACCAATGCTTAATCAGTGAGGCACCTATCTCAGCGATCTGTCTATTTCGTTCATCCATAGTT
GCCTGACTCCCCGTCGTGTAGATAACTACGATACGGGAGGGCTTACCATCTGGCCCCAGTGCTGCAATGA
TACCGCGAGAGCCACGCTCACCGGCTCCAGATTTATCAGCAATAAACCAGCCAGCCGGAAGGGCCGAGCG
CAGAAGTGGTCCTGCAACTTTATCCGCCTCCATCCAGTCTATTAATTGTTGCCGGGAAGCTAGAGTAAGT
AGTTCGCCAGTTAATAGTTTGCGCAACGTTGTTGCCATTGCTACAGGCATCGTGGTGTCACGCTCGTCGT
TTGGTATGGCTTCATTCAGCTCCGGTTCCCAACGATCAAGGCGAGTTACATGATCCCCCATGTTGTGCAA
AAAAGCGGTTAGCTCCTTCGGTCCTCCGATCGTTGTCAGAAGTAAGTTGGCCGCAGTGTTATCACTCATG
GTTATGGCAGCACTGCATAATTCTCTTACTGTCATGCCATCCGTAAGATGCTTTTCTGTGACTGGTGAGT
ACTCAACCAAGTCATTCTGAGAATAGTGTATGCGGCGACCGAGTTGCTCTTGCCCGGCGTCAATACGGGA
TAATACCGCGCCACATAGCAGAACTTTAAAAGTGCTCATCATTGGAAAACGTTCTTCGGGGCGAAAACTC
TCAAGGATCTTACCGCTGTTGAGATCCAGTTCGATGTAACCCACTCGTGCACCCAACTGATCTTCAGCAT
CTTTTACTTTCACCAGCGTTTCTGGGTGAGCAAAAACAGGAAGGCAAAATGCCGCAAAAAAGGGAATAAG
GGCGACACGGAAATGTTGAATACTCATACTCTTCCTTTTTCAATATTATTGAAGCATTTATCAGGGTTAT
TGTCTCATGAGCGGATACATATTTGAATGTATTTAGAAAAATAAACAAATAGGGGTTCCGCGCACATTTC
CCCGAAAAGTGCCACCTGACGTCTAAGAAACCATTATTATCATGACATTAACCTATAAAAATAGGCGTAT
CACGAGGCCCTTTCATC
